>Addgene plasmid #215170 | His-GST-MPK6 | addgene full sequence | sequence record 430166 | Addgene NGS Result
AAGGCCTTGTTCAGCCGACGCGTTTACTTTTGGAATATCTGGAAGAAAAGTATGAAGAACATTTATACGA
ACGTGACGAAGGGGACAAGTGGCGTAATAAAAAATTCGAATTAGGGCTTGAGTTTCCGAATCTGCCTTAT
TATATTGATGGTGATGTGAAGTTAACGCAGTCAATGGCCATTATACGCTATATTGCGGATAAACACAACA
TGCTGGGTGGGTGCCCGAAAGAGCGCGCTGAAATCAGTATGCTTGAGGGTGCGGTTCTGGATATTCGATA
CGGCGTGTCACGCATCGCCTATAGTAAAGATTTCGAGACCCTGAAAGTGGACTTTCTCTCAAAACTGCCT
GAAATGTTAAAAATGTTTGAGGATCGGCTGTGTCATAAAACCTATTTGAATGGGGACCATGTTACACACC
CTGATTTCATGCTGTATGATGCTCTTGATGTTGTATTATATATGGACCCCATGTGCCTTGACGCCTTCCC
TAAGCTGGTTTGTTTCAAAAAACGTATTGAGGCAATACCTCAAATTGATAAATATTTGAAAAGCAGTAAA
TATATTGCTTGGCCGCTCCAGGGTTGGCAAGCTACATTTGGAGGCGGTGATCATCCGCCAAAAGGGGGCG
GTGGTAGCGGTGGAGGGGGTTCTATGGATGGTGGCTCTGGACAACCTGCTGCTGATACAGAAATGACCGA
AGCCCCGGGTGGTTTTCCGGCAGCCGCTCCAAGTCCGCAGATGCCTGGCATAGAAAACATTCCTGCGACT
TTATCTCATGGAGGCCGTTTTATCCAGTACAACATCTTTGGAAATATTTTCGAGGTTACGGCCAAGTACA
AACCGCCCATCATGCCCATCGGTAAAGGAGCATATGGTATCGTTTGCTCCGCGATGAACTCTGAAACCAA
TGAATCTGTAGCTATTAAAAAAATTGCAAATGCGTTTGACAATAAAATTGATGCTAAACGCACGCTTCGT
GAAATTAAGCTGCTCCGTCATATGGATCATGAGAATATCGTCGCAATAAGAGATATCATCCCGCCTCCTC
TGCGTAATGCTTTTAATGATGTGTATATTGCCTATGAACTTATGGATACAGACTTGCATCAGATCATACG
CTCGAATCAAGCTCTGTCTGAAGAGCATTGCCAGTACTTCCTCTATCAGATCTTACGTGGTCTCAAGTAC
ATTCATTCTGCAAATGTACTTCATCGTGATCTCAAACCCAGTAATTTATTACTGAACGCGAACTGTGATC
TGAAAATCTGCGATTTTGGCTTAGCACGTGTTACTTCCGAATCAGACTTCATGACCGAGTATGTTGTTAC
CCGTTGGTATCGTGCACCGGAACTTCTGTTGAATAGCTCGGACTACACTGCTGCGATTGATGTATGGTCT
GTTGGCTGTATTTTCATGGAATTAATGGATCGTAAACCTCTGTTTCCAGGACGCGACCATGTTCATCAGT
TACGACTCTTAATGGAACTGATTGGTACTCCATCAGAGGAAGAGTTAGAATTTCTTAATGAAAATGCCAA
AAGATACATTCGCCAGCTGCCTCCGTATCCGCGTCAGAGTATCACAGATAAGTTTCCAACGGTTCATCCG
CTGGCCATTGACCTTATCGAAAAGATGTTAACTTTTGACCCGCGTCGGCGCATAACAGTGCTGGATGCCC
TGGCCCATCCTTATCTGAATTCCCTTCACGATATTTCTGATGAACCGGAGTGCACTATACCATTTAATTT
TGATTTCGAAAATCATGCCCTGTCAGAGGAACAGATGAAGGAACTTATTTACCGTGAAGCGTTGGCTTTC
AACCCGGAGTACCAACAGTGATAACTCGAGCACCACCACCACCACCACTGAGATCCGGCTGCTAACAAAG
CCCGAAAGGAAGCTGAGTTGGCTGCTGCCACCGCTGAGCAATAACTAGCATAACCCCTTGGGGCCTCTAA
ACGGGTCTTGAGGGGTTTTTTGCTGAAAGGAGGAACTATATCCGGATTGGCGAATGGG
[124 nt withheld, positions 2019-2142]
C
[91 nt withheld, positions 2144-2234]
A
[49 nt withheld, positions 2236-2284]
CCTTTGACGTTGGAGTCCACGTTCTTT
[37 nt withheld, positions 2312-2348]
ACCCTATCTCGGTCTATTCTTTTGATTTATAAGGGATTTTGCCGATTTCGGCCTATTGGTTAAAAAATGA
GCTGATTTAACAAAAATTTAACGCGAATTTTAACAAAATATTAACGCTTACAATTTAGGTGGCACTTTTC
GGGGAAATGTGCGCGGAACCCCTATTTGTTTATTTTTCTAAATACATTCAAATATGTATCCGCTCATGAA
TTAATTCTTAGAAAAACTCATCGAGCATCAAATGAAACTGCAATTTATTCATATCAGGATTATCAATACC
ATATTTTTGAAAAAGCCGTTTCTGTAATGAAGGAGAAAACTCACCGAGGCAGTTCCATAGGATGGCAAGA
TCCTGGTATCGGTCTGCGATTCCGACTCGTCCAACATCAATACAACCTATTAATTTCCCCTCGTCAAAAA
TAAGGTTATCAAGTGAGAAATCACCATGAGTGACGACTGAATCCGGTGAGAATGGCAAAAGTTTATGCAT
TTCTTTCCAGACTTGTTCAACAGGCCAGCCATTACGCTCGTCATCAAAATCACTCGCATCAACCAAACCG
TTATTCATTCGTGATTGCGCCTGAGCGAGACGAAATACGCGATCGCTGTTAAAAGGACAATTACAAACAG
GAATCGAATGCAACCGGCGCAGGAACACTGCCAGCGCATCAACAATATTTTCACCTGAATCAGGATATTC
TTCTAATACCTGGAATGCTGTTTTCCCGGGGATCGCAGTGGTGAGTAACCATGCATCATCAGGAGTACGG
ATAAAATGCTTGATGGTCGGAAGAGGCATAAATTCCGTCAGCCAGTTTAGTCTGACCATCTCATCTGTAA
CATCATTGGCAACGCTACCTTTGCCATGTTTCAGAAACAACTCTGGCGCATCGGGCTTCCCATACAATCG
ATAGATTGTCGCACCTGATTGCCCGACATTATCGCGAGCCCATTTATACCCATATAAATCAGCATCCATG
TTGGAATTTAATCGCGGCCTAGAGCAAGACGTTTCCCGTTGAATATGGCTCATAACACCCCTTGTATTAC
TGTTTATGTAAGCAGACAGTTTTATTGTTCATGACCAAAATCCCTTAACGTGAGTTTTCGTTCCACTGAG
CGTCAGACCCCGTAGAAAAGATCAAAGGATCTTCTTGAGATCCTTTTTTTCTGCGCGTAATCTGCTGCTT
GCAAACAAAAAAACCACCGCTACCAGCGGTGGTTTGTTTGCCGGATCAAGAGCTACCAACTCTTTTTCCG
AAGGTAACTGGCTTCAGCAGAGCGCAGATACCAAATACTGTCCTTCTAGTGTAGCCGTAGTTAGGCCACC
ACTTCAAGAACTCTGTAGCACCGCCTACATACCTCGCTCTGCTAATCCTGTTACCAGTGGCTGCTGCCAG
TGGCGATAAGTCGTGTCTTACCGGGTTGGACTCAAGACGATAGTTACCGGATAAGGCGCAGCGGTCGGGC
TGAACGGGGGGTTCGTGCACACAGCCCAGCTTGGAGCGAACGACCTACACCGAACTGAGATACCTACAGC
GTGAGCTATGAGAAAGCGCCACGCTTCCCGAAGGGAGAAAGGCGGACAGGTATCCGGTAAGCGGCAGGGT
CGGAACAGGAGAGCGCACGAGGGAGCTTCCAGGGGGAAACGCCTGGTATCTTTATAGTCCTGTCGGGTTT
CGCCACCTCTGACTTGAGCGTCGATTTTTGTGATGCTCGTCAGGGGGGCGGAGCCTATGGAAAAACGCCA
GCAACGCGGCCTTTTTACGGTTCCTGGCCTTTTGCTGGCCTTTTGCTCACATGTTCTTTCCTGCGTTATC
CCCTGATTCTGTGGATAACCGTATTACCGCCTTTGAGTGAGCTGATACCGCTCGCCGCAGCCGAACGACC
GAGCGCAGCGAGTCAGTGAGCGAGGAAGCGGAAGAGCGCCTGATGCGGTATTTTCTCCTTACGCATCTGT
GCGGTATTTCACACCGCAATGGTGCACTCTCAGTACAATCTGCTCTGATGCCGCATAGTTAAGCCAGTAT
ACACTCCGCTATCGCTACGTGACTGGGTCATGGCTGCGCCCCGACACCCGCCAACACCCGCTGACGCGCC
CTGACGGGCTTGTCTGCTCCCGGCATCCGCTTACAGACAAGCTGTGACCGTCTCCGGGAGCTGCATGTGT
CAGAGGTTTTCACCGTCATCACCGAAACGCGCGAGGCAGCTGCGGTAAAGCTCATCAGCGTGGTCGTGAA
GCGATTCACAGATGTCTGCCTGTTCATCCGCGTCCAGCTCGTTGAGTTTCTCCAGAAGCGTTAATGTCTG
GCTTCTGATAAAGCGGGCCATGTTAAGGGCGGTTTTTTCCTGTTTGGTCACTGATGCCTCCGTGTAAGGG
GGATTTCTGTTCATGGGGGTAATGATACCGATGAAACGAGAGAGGATGCTCACGATACGGGTTACTGATG
ATGAACATGCCCGGTTACTGGAACGTTGTGAGGGTAAACAACTGGCGGTATGGATGCGGCGGGACCAGAG
AAAAATCACTCAGGGTCAATGCCAGCGCTTCGTTAATACAGATGTAGGTGTTCCACAGGGTAGCCAGCAG
CATCCTGCGATGCAGATCCGGAACATAATGGTGCAGGGCGCTGACTTCCGCGTTTCCAGACTTTACGAAA
CACGGAAACCGAAGACCATTCATGTTGTTGCTCAGGTCGCAGACGTTTTGCAGCAGCAGTCGCTTCACGT
TCGCTCGCGTATCGGTGATTCATTCTGCTAACCAGTAAGGCAACCCCGCCAGCCTAGCCGGGTCCTCAAC
GACAGGAGCACGATCATGCGCACCCGTGGGGCCGCCATGCCGGCGATAATGGCCTGCTTCTCGCCGAAAC
GTTTGGTGGCGGGACCAGTGACGAAGGCTTGAGCGAGGGCGTGCAAGATTCCGAATACCGCAAGCGACAG
GCCGATCATCGTCGCGCTCCAGCGAAAGCGGTCCTCGCCGAAAATGACCCAGAGCGCTGCCGGCACCTGT
CCTACGAGTTGCATGATAAAGAAGACAGTCATAAGTGCGGCGACGATAGTCATGCCCCGCGCCCACCGGA
AGGAGCTGACTGGGTTGAAGGCTCTCAAGGGCATCGGTCGAGATCCCGGTGCCTAATGAGTGAGCTAACT
TACATTAATTGCGTTGCGCTCACTGCCCGCTTTCCAGTCGGGAAACCTGTCGTGCCAGCTGCATTAATGA
ATCGGCCAACGCGCGGGGAGAGGCGGTTTGCGTATTGGGCGCCAGGGTGGTTTTTCTTTTCACCAGTGAG
ACGGGCAACAGCTGATTGCCCTTCACCGCCTGGCCCTGAGAGAGTTGCAGCAAGCGGTCCACGCTGGTTT
GCCCCAGCAGGCGAAAATCCTGTTTGATGGTGGTTAACGGCGGGATATAACATGAGCTGTCTTCGGTATC
GTCGTATCCCACTACCGAGATATCCGCACCAACGCGCAGCCCGGACTCGGTAATGGCGCGCATTGCGCCC
AGCGCCATCTGATCGTTGGCAACCAGCATCGCAGTGGGAACGATGCCCTCATTCAGCATTTGCATGGTTT
GTTGAAAACCGGACATGGCACTCCAGTCGCCTTCCCGTTCCGCTATCGGCTGAATTTGATTGCGAGTGAG
ATATTTATGCCAGCCAGCCAGACGCAGACGCGCCGAGACAGAACTTAATGGGCCCGCTAACAGCGCGATT
TGCTGGTGACCCAATGCGACCAGATGCTCCACGCCCAGTCGCGTACCGTCTTCATGGGAGAAAATAATAC
TGTTGATGGGTGTCTGGTCAGAGACATCAAGAAATAACGCCGGAACATTAGTGCAGGCAGCTTCCACAGC
AATGGCATCCTGGTCATCCAGCGGATAGTTAATGATCAGCCCACTGACGCGTTGCGCGAGAAGATTGTGC
ACCGCCGCTTTACAGGCTTCGACGCCGCTTCGTTCTACCATCGACACCACCACGCTGGCACCCAGTTGAT
CGGCGCGAGATTTAATCGCCGCGACAATTTGCGACGGCGCGTGCAGGGCCAGACTGGAGGTGGCAACGCC
AATCAGCAACGACTGTTTGCCCGCCAGTTGTTGTGCCACGCGGTTGGGAATGTAATTCAGCTCCGCCATC
GCCGCTTCCACTTTTTCCCGCGTTTTCGCAGAAACGTGGCTGGCCTGGTTCACCACGCGGGAAACGGTCT
GATAAGAGACACCGGCATACTCTGCGACATCGTATAACGTTACTGGTTTCACATTCACCACCCTGAATTG
ACTCTCTTCCGGGCGCTATCATGCCATACCGCGAAAGGTTTTGCGCCATTCGATGGTGTCCGGGATCTCG
ACGCTCTCCCTTATGCGACTCCTGCATTAGGAAGCAGCCCAGTAGTAGGTTGAGGCCGTTGAGCACCGCC
GCCGCAAGGAATGGTGCATGCAAGGAGATGGCGCCCAACAGTCCCCCGGCCACGGGGCCTGCCACCATAC
CCACGCCGAAACAAGCGCTCATGAGCCCGAAGTGGCGAGCCCGATCTTCCCCATCGGTGATGTCGGCGAT
ATAGGCGCCAGCAACCGCACCTGTGGCGCCGGTGATGCCGGCCACGATGCGTCCGGCGTAGAGGATCGAG
ATCTCGATCCCGCGAAATTAATACGACTCACTATAGGGGAATTGTGAGCGGATAACAATTCCCCTCTAGA
AATAATTTTGTTTAACTTTAAGAAGGAGATATACCATGGGCAGCAGCCATCATCATCATCATCACAGCAG
CGGCCTGGTGCCGCGCGGCAGCCATATGTCACCTATATTAGGATACTGGAAAATTA
Features (pLannotate 1.2.2; 22 found; start..end, strand, type, name):
    654..1838    +  CDS            MPK6: MPK6_ARATH - Experimental evidence at protein level: Swiss-Prot protein existence level 1. Mitogen-activated protein kinase (MAPK) which regulates abscisic acid (ABA) responses in a MAPKKK20-MKK5-MPK6 cascade involved in root growth (e.g. root cell division and elongation) and stomatal response (PubMed:27913741). Involved in oxidative stress-mediated signaling cascade (such as ozone). Involved in the innate immune MAP kinase signaling cascade (MEKK1, MKK4/MKK5 and MPK3/MPK6) downstream of bacterial flagellin receptor FLS2. May be involved in hypersensitive response (HR)-mediated signaling casc
   1851..1868    +  CDS            9xHis (fragment): 9xHis affinity tag
   1878..1927    +  CDS            SET1 (fragment): solubility-enhancement tag derived from T7 phage gene 10B
   1935..1982    +  terminator     T7 terminator: transcription terminator for bacteriophage T7 RNA polymerase
   2019..2447    +  rep_origin     f1 ori (sequence partly withheld): f1 bacteriophage origin of replication; arrow indicates direction of (+) strand synthesis
   2500..2557    +  promoter       AmpR promoter (fragment): bla
   2566..3381    -  CDS            KanR: aminoglycoside phosphotransferase; aph(3')-Ia; confers resistance to kanamycin in bacteria or G418 (Geneticin®) in eukaryotes
   3503..4091    +  rep_origin     ori: high-copy-number ColE1/pMB1/pBR322/pUC origin of replication
   4277..4416    -  misc_feature   bom: basis of mobility region from pBR322
   4518..4709    -  CDS            rop: Rop protein, which maintains plasmids at low copy number; rop
   4726..5106    +  CDS            YPB1_ECOLX: Protein predicted: Swiss-Prot protein existence level 4. From Escherichia coli.
   5178..5469    -  CDS            TcR (fragment): tetracycline efflux protein; tet; confers resistance to tetracycline
   5484..5505    -  protein_bind   CAP binding site: CAP binding activates transcription in the presence of cAMP. E. coli catabolite activator protein
   5518..6600    -  CDS            lacI: lac repressor; lacI; The lac repressor binds to the lac operator to inhibit transcription in E. coli. This inhibition can be relieved by adding lactose or isopropyl-β-D-thiogalactopyranoside (IPTG).
   6601..6678    -  promoter       lacI promoter: lacI
   6686..6965    -  CDS            TcR (fragment): tetracycline efflux protein; tet; confers resistance to tetracycline
   6987..7005    +  promoter       T7 promoter: promoter for bacteriophage T7 RNA polymerase
   7006..7030    +  protein_bind   lac operator: The lac repressor binds to the lac operator to inhibit transcription in E. coli. This inhibition can be relieved by adding lactose or isopropyl-β-D-thiogalactopyranoside (IPTG). lac repressor encoded by lacI
   7045..7067    +  RBS            RBS: efficient ribosome binding site from bacteriophage T7 gene 10 (Olins and Rangwala, 1989)
   7086..7102    +  CDS            capTEV™ (fragment): composite tag for in vivo biotinylation, TEV protease cleavage, and 6xHis tagging
   7113..7130    +  CDS            thrombin site: thrombin recognition and cleavage site
   7134..623     +  CDS            GST26_SCHJA (across the origin): Experimental evidence at protein level: Swiss-Prot protein existence level 1. GST isoenzymes appear to play a central role in the parasite detoxification system. Other functions are also suspected including a role in increasing the solubility of haematin in the parasite gut. From Schistosoma japonicum (Blood fluke).
