[The description below was written by a language model from this plasmid's Addgene catalogue record and pLannotate feature annotations shown in this document.]
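Description:
His-GST-MPK6 is a bacterial expression plasmid built on pET-28a(+) that encodes Arabidopsis thaliana mitogen-activated protein kinase 6 (MPK6) as a fusion protein carrying an N-terminal His tag followed by glutathione S-transferase. The insert was placed between the NdeI and XhoI sites, both of which remain intact. In the 7,164 nt sequenced record, transcription runs from a T7 promoter with an adjacent lac operator, followed by the T7 gene 10 ribosome binding site. The reading frame then passes through a short region matching a His tag (annotated as a fragment of a composite tag), a thrombin cleavage site, the Schistosoma japonicum 26 kDa GST, and finally the MPK6 coding sequence. Downstream of MPK6, the backbone's His-tag sequence and the T7 terminator are annotated. The record does not say whether this C-terminal tag is translated or excluded by a stop codon.

The plasmid carries a kanamycin resistance gene for selection and a ColE1/pBR322-type origin with the bom and rop elements. The catalogue lists it as high copy, although rop normally moderates copy number. An f1 origin is also present. A lacI gene with its own promoter supplies lac repressor, which keeps the T7lac promoter off until IPTG is added in a host that provides T7 RNA polymerase. DH5alpha is listed only as the propagation strain. The short tetracycline-resistance and other fragments annotated around lacI appear to be backbone remnants rather than functional parts.

The design suits production of recombinant MPK6 in E. coli, with purification by either nickel or glutathione affinity. The thrombin site lies between the His tag and GST, so cleavage there would remove only the His tag. The record does not specify a downstream application.
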