Addgene plasmid #215170: His-GST-MPK6
Purpose: Encodes the glutathionine S-transferase with N-terminal His tag and fused to the N-terminus of a mitogen-activated protein kinase 6 from Arabidopsis thaliana
Depositing lab: Travis Beddoe & Bhuvana Shanbhag. Depositing organization: La Trobe University.
Backbone
  Vector backbone: pET-28a(+)
  Vector type: Bacterial Expression
Growth in bacteria
  Bacterial resistance: Kanamycin, 50 μg/mL
  Growth temperature: 37°C
  Growth strain: DH5alpha
  Copy number: High Copy
Gene/Insert
  Gene/Insert name: His-GST-MPK6
  Species: A. thaliana (mustard weed)
  Promoter: T7 lac
  Tag / fusion protein: His-tag (N terminal on insert)
  Cloning method: Restriction Enzyme; 5′ cloning site NdeI (not destroyed); 3′ cloning site XhoI (not destroyed)
  Sequencing primers: 5′ T7 fwd; 3′ T7 Rev
Terms and licenses: Academic/Nonprofit Terms; Industry Terms: Not Available to Industry
How to cite: His-GST-MPK6 was a gift from Travis Beddoe & Bhuvana Shanbhag (Addgene plasmid # 215170 ; http://n2t.net/addgene:215170 ; RRID:Addgene_215170)
